>Addgene plasmid #134349 | pAD6 | depositor full sequence | sequence record 258730 | pAD6 sequence 8792 bps
TGGCGAATGGG
[124 nt withheld, positions 12-135]
C
[91 nt withheld, positions 137-227]
A
[49 nt withheld, positions 229-277]
CCTTTGACGTTGGAGTCCACGTTCTTT
[37 nt withheld, positions 305-341]
ACCCTATCTCGGTCTATTCTTTTGATTTATAAGGGATTTTGCCGATTTCGGCCTATTGGTTAAAAAATGA
GCTGATTTAACAAAAATTTAACGCGAATTTTAACAAAATATTAACGTTTACAATTTCAGGTGGCACTTTT
CGGGGAAATGTGCGCGGAACCCCTATTTGTTTATTTTTCTAAATACATTCAAATATGTATCCGCTCATGA
ATTAATTCTTAGAAAAACTCATCGAGCATCAAATGAAACTGCAATTTATTCATATCAGGATTATCAATAC
CATATTTTTGAAAAAGCCGTTTCTGTAATGAAGGAGAAAACTCACCGAGGCAGTTCCATAGGATGGCAAG
ATCCTGGTATCGGTCTGCGATTCCGACTCGTCCAACATCAATACAACCTATTAATTTCCCCTCGTCAAAA
ATAAGGTTATCAAGTGAGAAATCACCATGAGTGACGACTGAATCCGGTGAGAATGGCAAAAGTTTATGCA
TTTCTTTCCAGACTTGTTCAACAGGCCAGCCATTACGCTCGTCATCAAAATCACTCGCATCAACCAAACC
GTTATTCATTCGTGATTGCGCCTGAGCGAGACGAAATACGCGATCGCTGTTAAAAGGACAATTACAAACA
GGAATCGAATGCAACCGGCGCAGGAACACTGCCAGCGCATCAACAATATTTTCACCTGAATCAGGATATT
CTTCTAATACCTGGAATGCTGTTTTCCCGGGGATCGCAGTGGTGAGTAACCATGCATCATCAGGAGTACG
GATAAAATGCTTGATGGTCGGAAGAGGCATAAATTCCGTCAGCCAGTTTAGTCTGACCATCTCATCTGTA
ACATCATTGGCAACGCTACCTTTGCCATGTTTCAGAAACAACTCTGGCGCATCGGGCTTCCCATACAATC
GATAGATTGTCGCACCTGATTGCCCGACATTATCGCGAGCCCATTTATACCCATATAAATCAGCATCCAT
GTTGGAATTTAATCGCGGCCTAGAGCAAGACGTTTCCCGTTGAATATGGCTCATAACACCCCTTGTATTA
CTGTTTATGTAAGCAGACAGTTTTATTGTTCATGACCAAAATCCCTTAACGTGAGTTTTCGTTCCACTGA
GCGTCAGACCCCGTAGAAAAGATCAAAGGATCTTCTTGAGATCCTTTTTTTCTGCGCGTAATCTGCTGCT
TGCAAACAAAAAAACCACCGCTACCAGCGGTGGTTTGTTTGCCGGATCAAGAGCTACCAACTCTTTTTCC
GAAGGTAACTGGCTTCAGCAGAGCGCAGATACCAAATACTGTCCTTCTAGTGTAGCCGTAGTTAGGCCAC
CACTTCAAGAACTCTGTAGCACCGCCTACATACCTCGCTCTGCTAATCCTGTTACCAGTGGCTGCTGCCA
GTGGCGATAAGTCGTGTCTTACCGGGTTGGACTCAAGACGATAGTTACCGGATAAGGCGCAGCGGTCGGG
CTGAACGGGGGGTTCGTGCACACAGCCCAGCTTGGAGCGAACGACCTACACCGAACTGAGATACCTACAG
CGTGAGCTATGAGAAAGCGCCACGCTTCCCGAAGGGAGAAAGGCGGACAGGTATCCGGTAAGCGGCAGGG
TCGGAACAGGAGAGCGCACGAGGGAGCTTCCAGGGGGAAACGCCTGGTATCTTTATAGTCCTGTCGGGTT
TCGCCACCTCTGACTTGAGCGTCGATTTTTGTGATGCTCGTCAGGGGGGCGGAGCCTATGGAAAAACGCC
AGCAACGCGGCCTTTTTACGGTTCCTGGCCTTTTGCTGGCCTTTTGCTCACATGTTCTTTCCTGCGTTAT
CCCCTGATTCTGTGGATAACCGTATTACCGCCTTTGAGTGAGCTGATACCGCTCGCCGCAGCCGAACGAC
CGAGCGCAGCGAGTCAGTGAGCGAGGAAGCGGAAGAGCGCCTGATGCGGTATTTTCTCCTTACGCATCTG
TGCGGTATTTCACACCGCATATATGGTGCACTCTCAGTACAATCTGCTCTGATGCCGCATAGTTAAGCCA
GTATACACTCCGCTATCGCTACGTGACTGGGTCATGGCTGCGCCCCGACACCCGCCAACACCCGCTGACG
CGCCCTGACGGGCTTGTCTGCTCCCGGCATCCGCTTACAGACAAGCTGTGACCGTCTCCGGGAGCTGCAT
GTGTCAGAGGTTTTCACCGTCATCACCGAAACGCGCGAGGCAGCTGCGGTAAAGCTCATCAGCGTGGTCG
TGAAGCGATTCACAGATGTCTGCCTGTTCATCCGCGTCCAGCTCGTTGAGTTTCTCCAGAAGCGTTAATG
TCTGGCTTCTGATAAAGCGGGCCATGTTAAGGGCGGTTTTTTCCTGTTTGGTCACTGATGCCTCCGTGTA
AGGGGGATTTCTGTTCATGGGGGTAATGATACCGATGAAACGAGAGAGGATGCTCACGATACGGGTTACT
GATGATGAACATGCCCGGTTACTGGAACGTTGTGAGGGTAAACAACTGGCGGTATGGATGCGGCGGGACC
AGAGAAAAATCACTCAGGGTCAATGCCAGCGCTTCGTTAATACAGATGTAGGTGTTCCACAGGGTAGCCA
GCAGCATCCTGCGATGCAGATCCGGAACATAATGGTGCAGGGCGCTGACTTCCGCGTTTCCAGACTTTAC
GAAACACGGAAACCGAAGACCATTCATGTTGTTGCTCAGGTCGCAGACGTTTTGCAGCAGCAGTCGCTTC
ACGTTCGCTCGCGTATCGGTGATTCATTCTGCTAACCAGTAAGGCAACCCCGCCAGCCTAGCCGGGTCCT
CAACGACAGGAGCACGATCATGCGCACCCGTGGGGCCGCCATGCCGGCGATAATGGCCTGCTTCTCGCCG
AAACGTTTGGTGGCGGGACCAGTGACGAAGGCTTGAGCGAGGGCGTGCAAGATTCCGAATACCGCAAGCG
ACAGGCCGATCATCGTCGCGCTCCAGCGAAAGCGGTCCTCGCCGAAAATGACCCAGAGCGCTGCCGGCAC
CTGTCCTACGAGTTGCATGATAAAGAAGACAGTCATAAGTGCGGCGACGATAGTCATGCCCCGCGCCCAC
CGGAAGGAGCTGACTGGGTTGAAGGCTCTCAAGGGCATCGGTCGAGATCCCGGTGCCTAATGAGTGAGCT
AACTTACATTAATTGCGTTGCGCTCACTGCCCGCTTTCCAGTCGGGAAACCTGTCGTGCCAGCTGCATTA
ATGAATCGGCCAACGCGCGGGGAGAGGCGGTTTGCGTATTGGGCGCCAGGGTGGTTTTTCTTTTCACCAG
TGAGACGGGCAACAGCTGATTGCCCTTCACCGCCTGGCCCTGAGAGAGTTGCAGCAAGCGGTCCACGCTG
GTTTGCCCCAGCAGGCGAAAATCCTGTTTGATGGTGGTTAACGGCGGGATATAACATGAGCTGTCTTCGG
TATCGTCGTATCCCACTACCGAGATATCCGCACCAACGCGCAGCCCGGACTCGGTAATGGCGCGCATTGC
GCCCAGCGCCATCTGATCGTTGGCAACCAGCATCGCAGTGGGAACGATGCCCTCATTCAGCATTTGCATG
GTTTGTTGAAAACCGGACATGGCACTCCAGTCGCCTTCCCGTTCCGCTATCGGCTGAATTTGATTGCGAG
TGAGATATTTATGCCAGCCAGCCAGACGCAGACGCGCCGAGACAGAACTTAATGGGCCCGCTAACAGCGC
GATTTGCTGGTGACCCAATGCGACCAGATGCTCCACGCCCAGTCGCGTACCGTCTTCATGGGAGAAAATA
ATACTGTTGATGGGTGTCTGGTCAGAGACATCAAGAAATAACGCCGGAACATTAGTGCAGGCAGCTTCCA
CAGCAATGGCATCCTGGTCATCCAGCGGATAGTTAATGATCAGCCCACTGACGCGTTGCGCGAGAAGATT
GTGCACCGCCGCTTTACAGGCTTCGACGCCGCTTCGTTCTACCATCGACACCACCACGCTGGCACCCAGT
TGATCGGCGCGAGATTTAATCGCCGCGACAATTTGCGACGGCGCGTGCAGGGCCAGACTGGAGGTGGCAA
CGCCAATCAGCAACGACTGTTTGCCCGCCAGTTGTTGTGCCACGCGGTTGGGAATGTAATTCAGCTCCGC
CATCGCCGCTTCCACTTTTTCCCGCGTTTTCGCAGAAACGTGGCTGGCCTGGTTCACCACGCGGGAAACG
GTCTGATAAGAGACACCGGCATACTCTGCGACATCGTATAACGTTACTGGTTTCACATTCACCACCCTGA
ATTGACTCTCTTCCGGGCGCTATCATGCCATACCGCGAAAGGTTTTGCGCCATTCGATGGTGTCCGGGAT
CTCGACGCTCTCCCTTATGCGACTCCTGCATTAGGAAGCAGCCCAGTAGTAGGTTGAGGCCGTTGAGCAC
CGCCGCCGCAAGGAATGGTGCATGCAAGGAGATGGCGCCCAACAGTCCCCCGGCCACGGGGCCTGCCACC
ATACCCACGCCGAAACAAGCGCTCATGAGCCCGAAGTGGCGAGCCCGATCTTCCCCATCGGTGATGTCGG
CGATATAGGCGCCAGCAACCGCACCTGTGGCGCCGGTGATGCCGGCCACGATGCGTCCGGCGTAGAGGAT
CGAGATCTCGATCCCGCGAAATTAATACGACTCACTATAGGGGAATTGTGAGCGGATAACAATTCCCCTC
TAGAAATAATTTTGTTTAACTTTAAGAAGGAGATATACCATGGGCAGCAGCCATCATCATCATCATCACA
GCAGCGGCCTGGAAGTTCTGTTCCAGGGGCCCCATATGGCTAGCATGCCTGAACAATATCGTTATACGCT
GCCCGTCAAAGCGGGTGAGCAGCGTCTGCTGGGCGAGTTAACCGGCGCAGCCTGTGCAACGCTGGTAGCG
GAAATTGCCGAACGTCACGCCGGTCCGGTGGTACTCATTGCACCAGATATGCAAAATGCTCTGCGTTTGC
ATGATGAAATCAGCCAGTTTACCGATCAAATGGTGATGAATCTGGCGGACTGGGAAACTCTTCCCTACGA
CAGTTTTTCGCCTCATCAGGACATTATCTCCTCGCGCCTTTCCACCCTTTACCAGCTACCGACGATGCAG
CGTGGCGTACTGATTGTTCCGGTGAATACGCTTATGCAGCGCGTTTGCCCACACAGTTTTCTCCACGGTC
ATGCGCTGGTGATGAAAAAAGGTCAGCGCCTGTCACGAGATGCATTACGAACCCAACTGGACAGCGCCGG
TTATCGCCATGTTGACCAGGTGATGGAGCACGGCGAATACGCCACGCGCGGCGCGTTGCTGGATCTCTTC
CCGATGGGGAGTGAGCTGCCTTATCGTCTTGATTTCTTTGATGATGAAATCGACAGCCTGCGGGTGTTTG
ACGTCGACAGCCAGCGCACGCTGGAGGAAGTAGAAGCGATCAATCTGCTGCCCGCGCACGAATTTCCGAC
CGATAAAGCGGCAATTGAACTGTTCCGCAGCCAGTGGCGCGATACCTTCGAAGTGAAGCGCGATCCAGAA
CATATTTACCAGCAAGTGAGTAAAGGCACATTACCTGCCGGGATCGAGTACTGGCAGCCATTGTTCTTCA
GCGAACCACTGCCGCCGCTGTTCAGTTATTTCCCTGCCAATACCTTGCTCGTGAATACTGGCGATCTGGA
AACCAGTGCCGAACGTTTCCAGGCTGACACGCTGGCGCGTTTTGAGAATCGCGGCGTCGATCCGATGCGC
CCGCTGTTGCCACCACAATCGCTCTGGCTGCGGGTGGACGAGCTCTTCTCAGAGCTGAAAAACTGGCCCC
GGGTGCAGCTAAAAACTGAACATTTACCGACAAAAGCCGCGAATGCCAATTTAGGTTTCCAGAAACTGCC
AGACCTGGCCGTTCAGGCACAACAAAAAGCGCCGCTGGATGCGCTGCGTAAGTTCCTCGAGACTTTCGAC
GGTCCGGTGGTGTTCTCGGTAGAAAGTGAAGGTCGCCGTGAAGCGCTGGGTGAACTGCTCGCACGAATTA
AAATTGCTCCGCAACGCATT
[663 nt withheld, positions 6382-7044]
AAAACAGAAGTGGCGATGCGCGCAGCTTTCCTGGCAGTAGATAACCACAAGCAGGTGGCGGTGCTGGTGC
CTACCACCCTTCTCGCGCAGCAGCATTACGACAACTTCCGCGACCGTTTCGCCAACTGGCCGGTACGTAT
CGAAATGATCTCCCGTTTCCGCAGCGCCAAAGAGCAGACGCAAATCCTTGCGGAAGTGGCGGAAGGGAAA
ATCGATATTCTGATCGGTACGCACAAACTGCTGCAAAGTGACGTCAAGTTTAAAGATTTAGGCCTGCTGA
TTGTCGATGAAGAACACCGCTTCGGGGTGCGTCATAAAGAGCGCATTAAAGCGATGCGCGCGAACGTGGA
TATTCTGACGCTTACTGCAACGCCGATCCCACGTACGCTGAATATGGCAATGAGCGGAATGCGTGACCTG
TCGATTATCGCCACGCCGCCCGCCCGTCGTCTGGCAGTTAAAACCTTTGTCCGTGAGTATGACAGCATGG
TGGTCCGGGAGGCGATCCTGCGTGAAATTTTGCGCGGAGGACAGGTTTATTATCTCTACAATGATGTGGA
AAACATTCAGAAAGCCGCCGAACGGCTGGCAGAACTGGTGCCAGAAGCGCGGATCGCCATCGGTCACGGG
CAGATGCGCGAGCGCGAACTGGAACGGGTGATGAATGATTTCCATCATCAACGTTTCAACGTGCTGGTTT
GTACAACCATTATCGAAACCGGGATCGACATCCCGACAGCCAACACTATTATCATTGAACGCGCGGATCA
CTTCGGTCTGGCGCAGCTGCACCAGTTACGCGGTCGCGTCGGACGTTCGCATCATCAGGCATATGCATGG
TTGCTGACACCGCATCCAAAAGCGATGACTACCGATGCACAAAAACGTCTTGAAGCAATTGCCTCGCTGG
AAGATCTCGGGGCAGGTTTTGCGCTGGCAACGCACGATCTGGAGATTCGCGGCGCGGGTGAACTGCTTGG
CGAAGAACAAAGCGGCTCAATGGAAACCATCGGTTTCTCGCTGTATATGGAGTTGCTGGAAAACGCCGTC
GATGCACTGAAAGCCGGACGCGAGCCGTCGCTGGAAGATCTCACCAGCCAGCAAACAGAAGTCGAGCTGC
GGATGCCGTCGCTATTGCCAGATGATTTCATCCCTGACGTGAACACGCGTCTGTCGTTCTACAAACGTAT
TGCCAGCGCCAAAACGGAAAACGAACTGGAAGAGATCAAAGTCGAGCTTATCGATCGCTTCGGCCTGCTG
CCAGATCCGGCGCGTACCCTGCTGGATATTGCCCGTCTGCGCCAGCAAGCGCAGAAACTGGGGATCAGGA
AGCTGGAAGGTAATGAGAAAGGCGGGGTGATCGAATTTGCCGAGAAGAATCACGTTAATCCGGCCTGGTT
GATTGGTTTGCTGCAAAAACAGCCGCAGCATTACCGCCTTGATGGTCCGACGCGCCTGAAATTTATTCAG
GATTTGAGTGAGCGGAAAACGCGTATCGAATGGGTACGCCAGTTTATGCGTGAACTGGAAGAGAACGCGA
TCGCTTAATGAGAATTCGAGCTCCGTCGACAAGCTTGCGGCCGCACTCGAGCACCACCACCACCACCACT
GAGATCCGGCTGCTAACAAAGCCCGAAAGGAAGCTGAGTTGGCTGCTGCCACCGCTGAGCAATAACTAGC
ATAACCCCTTGGGGCCTCTAAACGGGTCTTGAGGGGTTTTTTGCTGAAAGGAGGAACTATATCCGGAT
Features (pLannotate 1.2.2; 20 found; start..end, strand, type, name):
     12..467     +  rep_origin     f1 ori (sequence partly withheld): f1 bacteriophage origin of replication; arrow indicates direction of (+) strand synthesis
    494..551     +  promoter       AmpR promoter (fragment): bla
    560..1375    -  CDS            KanR: aminoglycoside phosphotransferase; aph(3')-Ia; confers resistance to kanamycin in bacteria or G418 (Geneticin®) in eukaryotes
   1497..2085    +  rep_origin     ori: high-copy-number ColE1/pMB1/pBR322/pUC origin of replication
   2271..2413    -  misc_feature   bom: basis of mobility region from pBR322
   2515..2706    -  CDS            rop: Rop protein, which maintains plasmids at low copy number; rop
   2723..3103    +  CDS            YPB1_ECOLX: Protein predicted: Swiss-Prot protein existence level 4. From Escherichia coli.
   3175..3466    -  CDS            TcR (fragment): tetracycline efflux protein; tet; confers resistance to tetracycline
   3481..3502    -  protein_bind   CAP binding site: CAP binding activates transcription in the presence of cAMP. E. coli catabolite activator protein
   3515..4597    -  CDS            lacI: lac repressor; lacI; The lac repressor binds to the lac operator to inhibit transcription in E. coli. This inhibition can be relieved by adding lactose or isopropyl-β-D-thiogalactopyranoside (IPTG).
   4598..4675    -  promoter       lacI promoter: lacI
   4683..4962    -  CDS            TcR (fragment): tetracycline efflux protein; tet; confers resistance to tetracycline
   4984..5002    +  promoter       T7 promoter: promoter for bacteriophage T7 RNA polymerase
   5003..5027    +  protein_bind   lac operator: The lac repressor binds to the lac operator to inhibit transcription in E. coli. This inhibition can be relieved by adding lactose or isopropyl-β-D-thiogalactopyranoside (IPTG). lac repressor encoded by lacI
   5042..5064    +  RBS            RBS: efficient ribosome binding site from bacteriophage T7 gene 10 (Olins and Rangwala, 1989)
   5083..5099    +  CDS            capTEV™ (fragment): composite tag for in vivo biotinylation, TEV protease cleavage, and 6xHis tagging
   5146..8589    +  CDS            mfd (sequence partly withheld): MFD_ECOLI - Experimental evidence at protein level: Swiss-Prot protein existence level 1. Couples transcription and DNA repair by recognizing RNA polymerase (RNAP) stalled at DNA lesions. Mediates ATP-dependent release of RNAP and its truncated transcript from the DNA, and recruitment of nucleotide excision repair machinery to the damaged site. Can also dissociate RNAP that is blocked by low concentration of nucleoside triphosphates or by physical obstruction, such as bound proteins. In addition, can rescue arrested complexes by promoting forward translocation. Has ATPase activity, which is re
   8636..8653    +  CDS            9xHis (fragment): 9xHis affinity tag
   8663..8712    +  CDS            SET1 (fragment): solubility-enhancement tag derived from T7 phage gene 10B
   8720..8767    +  terminator     T7 terminator: transcription terminator for bacteriophage T7 RNA polymerase
