>Addgene plasmid #134349 | pAD6 | addgene full sequence | sequence record 266106 | Addgene NGS Result
TTTGTTTAACTTTAAGAAGGAGATATACCATGGGCAGCAGCCATCATCATCATCATCACAGCAGCGGCCT
GGAAGTTCTGTTCCAGGGGCCCCATATGGCTAGCATGCCTGAACAATATCGTTATACGCTGCCCGTCAAA
GCGGGTGAGCAGCGTCTGCTGGGCGAGTTAACCGGCGCAGCCTGTGCAACGCTGGTAGCGGAAATTGCCG
AACGTCACGCCGGTCCGGTGGTACTCATTGCACCAGATATGCAAAATGCTCTGCGTTTGCATGATGAAAT
CAGCCAGTTTACCGATCAAATGGTGATGAATCTGGCGGACTGGGAAACTCTTCCCTACGACAGTTTTTCG
CCTCATCAGGACATTATCTCCTCGCGCCTTTCCACCCTTTACCAGCTACCGACGATGCAGCGTGGCGTAC
TGATTGTTCCGGTGAATACGCTTATGCAGCGCGTTTGCCCACACAGTTTTCTCCACGGTCATGCGCTGGT
GATGAAAAAAGGTCAGCGCCTGTCACGAGATGCATTACGAACCCAACTGGACAGCGCCGGTTATCGCCAT
GTTGACCAGGTGATGGAGCACGGCGAATACGCCACGCGCGGCGCGTTGCTGGATCTCTTCCCGATGGGGA
GTGAGCTGCCTTATCGTCTTGATTTCTTTGATGATGAAATCGACAGCCTGCGGGTGTTTGACGTCGACAG
CCAGCGCACGCTGGAGGAAGTAGAAGCGATCAATCTGCTGCCCGCGCACGAATTTCCGACCGATAAAGCG
GCAATTGAACTGTTCCGCAGCCAGTGGCGCGATACCTTCGAAGTGAAGCGCGATCCAGAACATATTTACC
AGCAAGTGAGTAAAGGCACATTACCTGCCGGGATCGAGTACTGGCAGCCATTGTTCTTCAGCGAACCACT
GCCGCCGCTGTTCAGTTATTTCCCTGCCAATACCTTGCTCGTGAATACTGGCGATCTGGAAACCAGTGCC
GAACGTTTCCAGGCTGACACGCTGGCGCGTTTTGAGAATCGCGGCGTCGATCCGATGCGCCCGCTGTTGC
CACCACAATCGCTCTGGCTGCGGGTGGACGAGCTCTTCTCAGAGCTGAAAAACTGGCCCCGGGTGCAGCT
AAAAACTGAACATTTACCGACAAAAGCCGCGAATGCCAATTTAGGTTTCCAGAAACTGCCAGACCTGGCC
GTTCAGGCACAACAAAAAGCGCCGCTGGATGCGCTGCGTAAGTTCCTCGAGACTTTCGACGGTCCGGTGG
TGTTCTCGGTAGAAAGTGAAGGTCGCCGTGAAGCGCTGGGTGAACTGCTCGCACGAATTAAAATTGCTCC
GCAACGCATT
[663 nt withheld, positions 1341-2003]
AAAACAGAAGTGGCGATGCGCGCAGCTTTCCTGGCAGTAGATAACCACAAGCAGGTGGCGGTGCTGGTGC
CTACCACCCTTCTCGCGCAGCAGCATTACGACAACTTCCGCGACCGTTTCGCCAACTGGCCGGTACGTAT
CGAAATGATCTCCCGTTTCCGCAGCGCCAAAGAGCAGACGCAAATCCTTGCGGAAGTGGCGGAAGGGAAA
ATCGATATTCTGATCGGTACGCACAAACTGCTGCAAAGTGACGTCAAGTTTAAAGATTTAGGCCTGCTGA
TTGTCGATGAAGAACACCGCTTCGGGGTGCGTCATAAAGAGCGCATTAAAGCGATGCGCGCGAACGTGGA
TATTCTGACGCTTACTGCAACGCCGATCCCACGTACGCTGAATATGGCAATGAGCGGAATGCGTGACCTG
TCGATTATCGCCACGCCGCCCGCCCGTCGTCTGGCAGTTAAAACCTTTGTCCGTGAGTATGACAGCATGG
TGGTCCGGGAGGCGATCCTGCGTGAAATTTTGCGCGGAGGACAGGTTTATTATCTCTACAATGATGTGGA
AAACATTCAGAAAGCCGCCGAACGGCTGGCAGAACTGGTGCCAGAAGCGCGGATCGCCATCGGTCACGGG
CAGATGCGCGAGCGCGAACTGGAACGGGTGATGAATGATTTCCATCATCAACGTTTCAACGTGCTGGTTT
GTACAACCATTATCGAAACCGGGATCGACATCCCGACAGCCAACACTATTATCATTGAACGCGCGGATCA
CTTCGGTCTGGCGCAGCTGCACCAGTTACGCGGTCGCGTCGGACGTTCGCATCATCAGGCATATGCATGG
TTGCTGACACCGCATCCAAAAGCGATGACTACCGATGCACAAAAACGTCTTGAAGCAATTGCCTCGCTGG
AAGATCTCGGGGCAGGTTTTGCGCTGGCAACGCACGATCTGGAGATTCGCGGCGCGGGTGAACTGCTTGG
CGAAGAACAAAGCGGCTCAATGGAAACCATCGGTTTCTCGCTGTATATGGAGTTGCTGGAAAACGCCGTC
GATGCACTGAAAGCCGGACGCGAGCCGTCGCTGGAAGATCTCACCAGCCAGCAAACAGAAGTCGAGCTGC
GGATGCCGTCGCTATTGCCAGATGATTTCATCCCTGACGTGAACACGCGTCTGTCGTTCTACAAACGTAT
TGCCAGCGCCAAAACGGAAAACGAACTGGAAGAGATCAAAGTCGAGCTTATCGATCGCTTCGGCCTGCTG
CCAGATCCGGCGCGTACCCTGCTGGATATTGCCCGTCTGCGCCAGCAAGCGCAGAAACTGGGGATCAGGA
AGCTGGAAGGTAATGAGAAAGGCGGGGTGATCGAATTTGCCGAGAAGAATCACGTTAATCCGGCCTGGTT
GATTGGTTTGCTGCAAAAACAGCCGCAGCATTACCGCCTTGATGGTCCGACGCGCCTGAAATTTATTCAG
GATTTGAGTGAGCGGAAAACGCGTATCGAATGGGTACGCCAGTTTATGCGTGAACTGGAAGAGAACGCGA
TCGCTTAATGAGAATTCGAGCTCCGTCGACAAGCTTGCGGCCGCACTCGAGCACCACCACCACCACCACT
GAGATCCGGCTGCTAACAAAGCCCGAAAGGAAGCTGAGTTGGCTGCTGCCACCGCTGAGCAATAACTAGC
ATAACCCCTTGGGGCCTCTAAACGGGTCTTGAGGGGTTTTTTGCTGAAAGGAGGAACTATATCCGGATTG
GCGAATGGG
[124 nt withheld, positions 3763-3886]
C
[91 nt withheld, positions 3888-3978]
A
[49 nt withheld, positions 3980-4028]
CCTTTGACGTTGGAGTCCACGTTCTTT
[37 nt withheld, positions 4056-4092]
ACCCTATCTCGGTCTATTCTTTTGATTTATAAGGGATTTTGCCGATTTCGGCCTATTGGTTAAAAAATGA
GCTGATTTAACAAAAATTTAACGCGAATTTTAACAAAATATTAACGCTTACAATTTAGGTGGCACTTTTC
GGGGAAATGTGCGCGGAACCCCTATTTGTTTATTTTTCTAAATACATTCAAATATGTATCCGCTCATGAA
TTAATTCTTAGAAAAACTCATCGAGCATCAAATGAAACTGCAATTTATTCATATCAGGATTATCAATACC
ATATTTTTGAAAAAGCCGTTTCTGTAATGAAGGAGAAAACTCACCGAGGCAGTTCCATAGGATGGCAAGA
TCCTGGTATCGGTCTGCGATTCCGACTCGTCCAACATCAATACAACCTATTAATTTCCCCTCGTCAAAAA
TAAGGTTATCAAGTGAGAAATCACCATGAGTGACGACTGAATCCGGTGAGAATGGCAAAAGTTTATGCAT
TTCTTTCCAGACTTGTTCAACAGGCCAGCCATTACGCTCGTCATCAAAATCACTCGCATCAACCAAACCG
TTATTCATTCGTGATTGCGCCTGAGCGAGACGAAATACGCGATCGCTGTTAAAAGGACAATTACAAACAG
GAATCGAATGCAACCGGCGCAGGAACACTGCCAGCGCATCAACAATATTTTCACCTGAATCAGGATATTC
TTCTAATACCTGGAATGCTGTTTTCCCGGGGATCGCAGTGGTGAGTAACCATGCATCATCAGGAGTACGG
ATAAAATGCTTGATGGTCGGAAGAGGCATAAATTCCGTCAGCCAGTTTAGTCTGACCATCTCATCTGTAA
CATCATTGGCAACGCTACCTTTGCCATGTTTCAGAAACAACTCTGGCGCATCGGGCTTCCCATACAATCG
ATAGATTGTCGCACCTGATTGCCCGACATTATCGCGAGCCCATTTATACCCATATAAATCAGCATCCATG
TTGGAATTTAATCGCGGCCTAGAGCAAGACGTTTCCCGTTGAATATGGCTCATAACACCCCTTGTATTAC
TGTTTATGTAAGCAGACAGTTTTATTGTTCATGACCAAAATCCCTTAACGTGAGTTTTCGTTCCACTGAG
CGTCAGACCCCGTAGAAAAGATCAAAGGATCTTCTTGAGATCCTTTTTTTCTGCGCGTAATCTGCTGCTT
GCAAACAAAAAAACCACCGCTACCAGCGGTGGTTTGTTTGCCGGATCAAGAGCTACCAACTCTTTTTCCG
AAGGTAACTGGCTTCAGCAGAGCGCAGATACCAAATACTGTCCTTCTAGTGTAGCCGTAGTTAGGCCACC
ACTTCAAGAACTCTGTAGCACCGCCTACATACCTCGCTCTGCTAATCCTGTTACCAGTGGCTGCTGCCAG
TGGCGATAAGTCGTGTCTTACCGGGTTGGACTCAAGACGATAGTTACCGGATAAGGCGCAGCGGTCGGGC
TGAACGGGGGGTTCGTGCACACAGCCCAGCTTGGAGCGAACGACCTACACCGAACTGAGATACCTACAGC
GTGAGCTATGAGAAAGCGCCACGCTTCCCGAAGGGAGAAAGGCGGACAGGTATCCGGTAAGCGGCAGGGT
CGGAACAGGAGAGCGCACGAGGGAGCTTCCAGGGGGAAACGCCTGGTATCTTTATAGTCCTGTCGGGTTT
CGCCACCTCTGACTTGAGCGTCGATTTTTGTGATGCTCGTCAGGGGGGCGGAGCCTATGGAAAAACGCCA
GCAACGCGGCCTTTTTACGGTTCCTGGCCTTTTGCTGGCCTTTTGCTCACATGTTCTTTCCTGCGTTATC
CCCTGATTCTGTGGATAACCGTATTACCGCCTTTGAGTGAGCTGATACCGCTCGCCGCAGCCGAACGACC
GAGCGCAGCGAGTCAGTGAGCGAGGAAGCGGAAGAGCGCCTGATGCGGTATTTTCTCCTTACGCATCTGT
GCGGTATTTCACACCGCAATGGTGCACTCTCAGTACAATCTGCTCTGATGCCGCATAGTTAAGCCAGTAT
ACACTCCGCTATCGCTACGTGACTGGGTCATGGCTGCGCCCCGACACCCGCCAACACCCGCTGACGCGCC
CTGACGGGCTTGTCTGCTCCCGGCATCCGCTTACAGACAAGCTGTGACCGTCTCCGGGAGCTGCATGTGT
CAGAGGTTTTCACCGTCATCACCGAAACGCGCGAGGCAGCTGCGGTAAAGCTCATCAGCGTGGTCGTGAA
GCGATTCACAGATGTCTGCCTGTTCATCCGCGTCCAGCTCGTTGAGTTTCTCCAGAAGCGTTAATGTCTG
GCTTCTGATAAAGCGGGCCATGTTAAGGGCGGTTTTTTCCTGTTTGGTCACTGATGCCTCCGTGTAAGGG
GGATTTCTGTTCATGGGGGTAATGATACCGATGAAACGAGAGAGGATGCTCACGATACGGGTTACTGATG
ATGAACATGCCCGGTTACTGGAACGTTGTGAGGGTAAACAACTGGCGGTATGGATGCGGCGGGACCAGAG
AAAAATCACTCAGGGTCAATGCCAGCGCTTCGTTAATACAGATGTAGGTGTTCCACAGGGTAGCCAGCAG
CATCCTGCGATGCAGATCCGGAACATAATGGTGCAGGGCGCTGACTTCCGCGTTTCCAGACTTTACGAAA
CACGGAAACCGAAGACCATTCATGTTGTTGCTCAGGTCGCAGACGTTTTGCAGCAGCAGTCGCTTCACGT
TCGCTCGCGTATCGGTGATTCATTCTGCTAACCAGTAAGGCAACCCCGCCAGCCTAGCCGGGTCCTCAAC
GACAGGAGCACGATCATGCGCACCCGTGGGGCCGCCATGCCGGCGATAATGGCCTGCTTCTCGCCGAAAC
GTTTGGTGGCGGGACCAGTGACGAAGGCTTGAGCGAGGGCGTGCAAGATTCCGAATACCGCAAGCGACAG
GCCGATCATCGTCGCGCTCCAGCGAAAGCGGTCCTCGCCGAAAATGACCCAGAGCGCTGCCGGCACCTGT
CCTACGAGTTGCATGATAAAGAAGACAGTCATAAGTGCGGCGACGATAGTCATGCCCCGCGCCCACCGGA
AGGAGCTGACTGGGTTGAAGGCTCTCAAGGGCATCGGTCGAGATCCCGGTGCCTAATGAGTGAGCTAACT
TACATTAATTGCGTTGCGCTCACTGCCCGCTTTCCAGTCGGGAAACCTGTCGTGCCAGCTGCATTAATGA
ATCGGCCAACGCGCGGGGAGAGGCGGTTTGCGTATTGGGCGCCAGGGTGGTTTTTCTTTTCACCAGTGAG
ACGGGCAACAGCTGATTGCCCTTCACCGCCTGGCCCTGAGAGAGTTGCAGCAAGCGGTCCACGCTGGTTT
GCCCCAGCAGGCGAAAATCCTGTTTGATGGTGGTTAACGGCGGGATATAACATGAGCTGTCTTCGGTATC
GTCGTATCCCACTACCGAGATATCCGCACCAACGCGCAGCCCGGACTCGGTAATGGCGCGCATTGCGCCC
AGCGCCATCTGATCGTTGGCAACCAGCATCGCAGTGGGAACGATGCCCTCATTCAGCATTTGCATGGTTT
GTTGAAAACCGGACATGGCACTCCAGTCGCCTTCCCGTTCCGCTATCGGCTGAATTTGATTGCGAGTGAG
ATATTTATGCCAGCCAGCCAGACGCAGACGCGCCGAGACAGAACTTAATGGGCCCGCTAACAGCGCGATT
TGCTGGTGACCCAATGCGACCAGATGCTCCACGCCCAGTCGCGTACCGTCTTCATGGGAGAAAATAATAC
TGTTGATGGGTGTCTGGTCAGAGACATCAAGAAATAACGCCGGAACATTAGTGCAGGCAGCTTCCACAGC
AATGGCATCCTGGTCATCCAGCGGATAGTTAATGATCAGCCCACTGACGCGTTGCGCGAGAAGATTGTGC
ACCGCCGCTTTACAGGCTTCGACGCCGCTTCGTTCTACCATCGACACCACCACGCTGGCACCCAGTTGAT
CGGCGCGAGATTTAATCGCCGCGACAATTTGCGACGGCGCGTGCAGGGCCAGACTGGAGGTGGCAACGCC
AATCAGCAACGACTGTTTGCCCGCCAGTTGTTGTGCCACGCGGTTGGGAATGTAATTCAGCTCCGCCATC
GCCGCTTCCACTTTTTCCCGCGTTTTCGCAGAAACGTGGCTGGCCTGGTTCACCACGCGGGAAACGGTCT
GATAAGAGACACCGGCATACTCTGCGACATCGTATAACGTTACTGGTTTCACATTCACCACCCTGAATTG
ACTCTCTTCCGGGCGCTATCATGCCATACCGCGAAAGGTTTTGCGCCATTCGATGGTGTCCGGGATCTCG
ACGCTCTCCCTTATGCGACTCCTGCATTAGGAAGCAGCCCAGTAGTAGGTTGAGGCCGTTGAGCACCGCC
GCCGCAAGGAATGGTGCATGCAAGGAGATGGCGCCCAACAGTCCCCCGGCCACGGGGCCTGCCACCATAC
CCACGCCGAAACAAGCGCTCATGAGCCCGAAGTGGCGAGCCCGATCTTCCCCATCGGTGATGTCGGCGAT
ATAGGCGCCAGCAACCGCACCTGTGGCGCCGGTGATGCCGGCCACGATGCGTCCGGCGTAGAGGATCGAG
ATCTCGATCCCGCGAAATTAATACGACTCACTATAGGGGAATTGTGAGCGGATAACAATTCCCCTCTAGA
AATAAT
Features (pLannotate 1.2.2; 20 found; start..end, strand, type, name):
      1..23      +  RBS            RBS: efficient ribosome binding site from bacteriophage T7 gene 10 (Olins and Rangwala, 1989)
     42..58      +  CDS            capTEV™ (fragment): composite tag for in vivo biotinylation, TEV protease cleavage, and 6xHis tagging
    105..3548    +  CDS            mfd (sequence partly withheld): MFD_ECOLI - Experimental evidence at protein level: Swiss-Prot protein existence level 1. Couples transcription and DNA repair by recognizing RNA polymerase (RNAP) stalled at DNA lesions. Mediates ATP-dependent release of RNAP and its truncated transcript from the DNA, and recruitment of nucleotide excision repair machinery to the damaged site. Can also dissociate RNAP that is blocked by low concentration of nucleoside triphosphates or by physical obstruction, such as bound proteins. In addition, can rescue arrested complexes by promoting forward translocation. Has ATPase activity, which is re
   3595..3612    +  CDS            9xHis (fragment): 9xHis affinity tag
   3622..3671    +  CDS            SET1 (fragment): solubility-enhancement tag derived from T7 phage gene 10B
   3679..3726    +  terminator     T7 terminator: transcription terminator for bacteriophage T7 RNA polymerase
   3763..4191    +  rep_origin     f1 ori (sequence partly withheld): f1 bacteriophage origin of replication; arrow indicates direction of (+) strand synthesis
   4244..4301    +  promoter       AmpR promoter (fragment): bla
   4310..5125    -  CDS            KanR: aminoglycoside phosphotransferase; aph(3')-Ia; confers resistance to kanamycin in bacteria or G418 (Geneticin®) in eukaryotes
   5247..5835    +  rep_origin     ori: high-copy-number ColE1/pMB1/pBR322/pUC origin of replication
   6021..6160    -  misc_feature   bom: basis of mobility region from pBR322
   6262..6453    -  CDS            rop: Rop protein, which maintains plasmids at low copy number; rop
   6470..6850    +  CDS            YPB1_ECOLX: Protein predicted: Swiss-Prot protein existence level 4. From Escherichia coli.
   6922..7213    -  CDS            TcR (fragment): tetracycline efflux protein; tet; confers resistance to tetracycline
   7228..7249    -  protein_bind   CAP binding site: CAP binding activates transcription in the presence of cAMP. E. coli catabolite activator protein
   7262..8344    -  CDS            lacI: lac repressor; lacI; The lac repressor binds to the lac operator to inhibit transcription in E. coli. This inhibition can be relieved by adding lactose or isopropyl-β-D-thiogalactopyranoside (IPTG).
   8345..8422    -  promoter       lacI promoter: lacI
   8430..8709    -  CDS            TcR (fragment): tetracycline efflux protein; tet; confers resistance to tetracycline
   8731..8749    +  promoter       T7 promoter: promoter for bacteriophage T7 RNA polymerase
   8750..8774    +  protein_bind   lac operator: The lac repressor binds to the lac operator to inhibit transcription in E. coli. This inhibition can be relieved by adding lactose or isopropyl-β-D-thiogalactopyranoside (IPTG). lac repressor encoded by lacI
