[The description below was written by a language model from this plasmid's Addgene catalogue record and pLannotate feature annotations shown in this document.]
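Description:
pAD6 is a bacterial expression plasmid of about 8.8 kb that carries the Escherichia coli mfd gene in the pSKB2 backbone, a pET-style T7 vector. It replicates from a ColE1/pBR322-type origin accompanied by the bom region and the rop gene, which normally keeps copy number moderate, although the record lists copy number as unknown. Selection is by kanamycin through an aminoglycoside phosphotransferase gene. An f1 origin is also present, along with short tetracycline-resistance remnants that are backbone relics, not functional markers.

The roughly 3.4 kb mfd coding sequence was inserted between NheI and EcoRI sites. It sits downstream of a T7 promoter with an adjacent lac operator and the strong T7 gene 10 ribosome binding site, and a T7 terminator follows it. The plasmid-borne lacI gene supplies repressor, so transcription is held off until IPTG induction in a host that provides T7 RNA polymerase. According to the catalogue, the protein carries an N-terminal His6 tag removable with PreScission protease ("ppx"). The short upstream feature annotated as a capTEV fragment most likely reflects this His stretch. The His-tag and T7 gene 10-derived fragments annotated downstream of mfd are probably untranslated vector sequence beyond the insert's stop codon, though the record does not confirm this.

Mfd is the transcription-repair coupling factor, an ATPase that releases RNA polymerase stalled at DNA lesions and recruits the nucleotide excision repair machinery. The construct was made to overproduce and purify Mfd for crystallization and structure determination. The depositor and sequencing-derived records show the same feature layout and differ by only a few nucleotides in length.
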