Addgene plasmid #134349: pAD6
Purpose: E. coli mfd gene cloned into pSKB2 with an N-terminal, ppx-cleavable His6 tag
Depositing lab: Seth Darst. Depositing organization: Rockefeller University. Publication: Crystallization and preliminary structure determination of Escherichia coli Mfd, the transcription-repair coupling factor. Deaconescu AM, Darst SA. Acta Crystallogr Sect F Struct Biol Cryst Commun. 2005 Dec 1;61(Pt 12):1062-4. doi: 10.1107/S1744309105035876. Epub 2005 Nov 24. PubMed 16511235.
Backbone
  Vector backbone: pskB2
  Backbone size w/o insert (bp): 5344
  Total vector size (bp): 8792
  Vector type: Bacterial Expression
Growth in bacteria
  Bacterial resistance: Kanamycin, 50 μg/mL
  Growth temperature: 37°C
  Growth strain: DH5alpha
  Copy number: Unknown
Gene/Insert
  Gene/Insert name: mfd
  Species: E. coli
  Insert size (bp): 3448
  Entrez Gene: mfd (a.k.a. b1114, ECK1100)
  Promoter: T7
  Tag / fusion protein: His (N terminal on insert)
  Cloning method: Restriction Enzyme; 5′ cloning site NheI (not destroyed); 3′ cloning site EcoRI (not destroyed)
  Sequencing primers: 5′ T7 Promotor; 3′ T7 Terminator
Terms and licenses: Academic/Nonprofit Terms; Industry Terms: Not Available to Industry
How to cite: pAD6 was a gift from Seth Darst (Addgene plasmid # 134349 ; http://n2t.net/addgene:134349 ; RRID:Addgene_134349)
